>Addgene plasmid #186201 | mitoTALECD for_atp1_1333CN | addgene full sequence | sequence record 368308 | Addgene NGS Result
GGCCCTCTAGAGGATCCCCGGCACCCTACTTAGATCAACACATAAAAGTTAGTAAGTGAAGAACCACAAC
AACAACACTAGATTCATCTTCAAGTGTATGTAGGTATAGTAACATGAACAAGAACAGACTCAAGTACAAG
ATCGCATACGAAAATGGAAATGGCAATGTCACTTCCACATAATCAAACACGAATCCTCATATCAACAAGG
CCTGAGATTCTAACTAGCTCATAACAACTTAGCCAATAGTTACTTGAGACTACCAAATGTATGTAGAACT
AAAGACTAAGGGACAGAGAGTTCGTCTAAACAGGTGAATCTAGTCGTTGTTATCTAATAAACAATTCAGC
CCCAAATGCAGAACACACATAGAGCTCTCTATTGATTCAAATTACGATCTGATACTGATAACGTCTAGAT
TTTTAGGGTTAAAGCAATCAATCACCTGACGATTCAAGGTGGTTGGATCATGACGATTCCAGAAAACATC
AAGCAAGCTCTCAAAGCTACACTCTTTGGGATCATACTGAACTCTAACAACCTCGTTATGTCCCGTAGTG
CCAGTACAGACATCCTCGTAACTCGGATTGTGCACGATGCCATGGCTATACCCAACCTCGGTCTTGGTCA
CACCAGGAACTCTCTGGTAAGCTAGCTCCACTCCCCAGAAACAACCGGCGCCAAATTGCGCGAATTGCTG
ACCTGAAGACGGAACATCATCGTCGGGTCCTTGGGCGATTGCGGCGGAAGATGGGTCAGCTTGGGCTTGA
GGACGAGACCCGAATCCGAGTCTGTTGAAAAGGTTGTTCATTGGGGATTTGTATACGGAGATTGGTCGTC
GAGAGGTTTGAGGGAAAGGACAAATGGGTTTGGCTCTGGAGAAAGAGAGTGCGGCTTTAGAGAGAGAATT
GAGAGGTTTAGAGAGAGATGCGGCGGCGATGAGCGGAGGAGAGACGACGAGGACCTGCATTATCAAAGCA
GTGACGTGGTGAAATTTGGAACTTTTAAGAGGCAGATAGATTTATTATTTGTATCCATTTTCTTCATTGT
TCTAGAATGTCGCGGAACAAATTTTAAAACTAAATCCTAAATTTTTCTAATTTTGTTGCCAATAGTGGAT
ATGTGGGCCGTATAGAAGGAATCTATTGAAGGCCCAAACCCATACTGACGAGCCCAAAGGTTCGTTTTGC
GTTTTATGTTTCGGTTCGATGCCAACGCCACATTCTGAGCTAGGCAAAAAACAAACGTGTCTTTGAATAG
ACTCCTCTCGTTAACACATGCAGCGGCTGCATGGTGACGCCATTAACACGTGGCCTACAATTGCATGATG
TCTCCATTGACACGTGACTTCTCGTCTCCTTTCTTAATATATCTAACAAACACTCCTACCTCTTCCAAAA
TATATACACATCTTTTTGATCAATCTCTCATTCAAAATCTCATTCTCTCTAGTAAACAAGAACAAAAAAA
TGGCGGATACAGCTAGAGGAACCCATCACGATATCATCGGCAGAGACCAGTACCCGATGATGGGCCGAGA
CCGAGACCAGTACCAGATGTCCGGACGAGGATCTGACTACTCCAAGTCTAGGCAGATTGCTAAAGCTGCA
ACTGCTGTCACAGCTGGTGGTTCCCTCCTTGTTCTCTCCAGCCTTACCCTTGTTGGAACTGTCATAGCTT
TGACTGTTGCAACACCTCTGCTCGTTATCTTCAGCCCAATCCTTGTCCCGGCTCTCATCACAGTTGCACT
CCTCATCACCGGTTTTCTTTCCTCTGGAGGGTTTGGCATTGCCGCTATAACCGTTTTCTCTTGGATTTAC
AAGTAAGCACACATTTATCATCTTACTTCATAATTTTGTGCAATATGTGCATGCATGTGTTGAGCCAGTA
GCTTTGGATCAATTTTTTTGGTCGAATAACAAATGTAACAATAAGAAATTGCAAATTCTAGGGAACATTT
GGTTAACTAAATACGAAATTTGACCTAGCTAGCTTGAATGTGTCTGTGTATATCATCTATATAGGTAAAA
TGCTTGGTATGATACCTATTGATTGTGAATAGGTACGCAACGGGAGAGCACCCACAGGGATCAGACAAGT
TGGACAGTGCAAGGATGAAGTTGGGAAGCAAAGCTCAGGATCTGAAAGACAGAGCTCAGTACTACGGACA
GCAACATACTGGTGGGGAACATGACCGTGACCGTACTCGTGGTGGCCAGCACACTACTCAAGGGTGGGCG
CGCCGACCCAGCTTTCTTGTACAAAGTGGTGATATCCCGCGGATGGTGAGCAAGGGCGAGGAGCTGTTCA
CCGGGGTGGTGCCCATCCTGGTCGAGCTGGACGGCGACGTAAACGGCCACAAGTTCAGCGTGTCCGGCGA
GGGCGAGGGCGATGCCACCTACGGCAAGCTGACCCTGAAGTTCATCTGCACCACCGGCAAGCTGCCCGTG
CCCTGGCCCACCCTCGTGACCACCCTGACCTACGGCGTGCAGTGCTTCAGCCGCTACCCCGACCACATGA
AGCAGCACGACTTCTTCAAGTCCGCCATGCCCGAAGGCTACGTCCAGGAGCGCACCATCTTCTTCAAGGA
CGACGGCAACTACAAGACCCGCGCCGAGGTGAAGTTCGAGGGCGACACCCTGGTGAACCGCATCGAGCTG
AAGGGCATCGACTTCAAGGAGGACGGCAACATCCTGGGGCACAAGCTGGAGTACAACTACAACAGCCACA
ACGTCTATATCATGGCCGACAAGCAGAAGAACGGCATCAAGGTGAACTTCAAGATCCGCCACAACATCGA
GGACGGCAGCGTGCAGCTCGCCGACCACTACCAGCAGAACACCCCCATCGGCGACGGCCCCGTGCTGCTG
CCCGACAACCACTACCTGAGCACCCAGTCCGCCCTGAGCAAAGACCCCAACGAGAAGCGCGATCACATGG
TCCTGCTGGAGTTCGTGACCGCCGCCGGGATCACTCTCGGCATGGACGAGCTGTACGAACCCGGCATGTT
ACGTCCTGTAGAAACCCCAACCCGTGAAATCAAAAAACTCGACGGCCTGTGGGCATTCAGTCTGGATCGC
GACCGCAAACCGAAGTCGGCGGCTTTTCTGCTGCAAAAACGCTGGACTGGCATGAACTTCGGTGAAAAAC
CGCAGCAGGGAGGCAAACAATGACCATGGCGGCCGGGAGGGCCATGCTAGAGTCCGCAAAAATCACCAGT
CTCTCTCTACAAATCTATCTCTCTCTATTTTTCTCCAGAATAATGTGTGAGTAGTTCCCAGATAAGGGAA
TTAGGGTTCTTATAGGGTTTCGCTCATGTGTTGAGCATATAAGAAACCCTTAGTATGTATTTGTATTTGT
AAAATACTTCTATCAATAAAATTTCTAATTCCTAAAACCAAAATCCAGTGACCTGCAGGCATGCGACCTC
GAATTATCGATCATGAGCGGAGAATTAAGGGAGTCACGTTATGACCCCCGCCGATGACGCGGGACAAGCC
GTTTTACGTTTGGAACTGACAGAACCGCAACGTTGAAGGAGCCACTGAGCCGCGGGTTTCTGGAGTTTAA
TGAGCTAAGCACATACGTCAGAAACCATTATTGCGCGTTCAAAAGTCGCCTAAGGTCACTATCAGCTAGC
AAATATTTCTTGTCAAAAATGCTCCACTGACGTTCCATAAATTCCCCTCGGTATCCAATTAGAGTCTCAT
ATTCACTCTCAACTCGATCGAGGCATGATTGAACAAGATGGATTGCACGCAGGTTCTCCGGCCGCTTGGG
TGGAGAGGCTATTCGGCTATGACTGGGCACAACAGACAATCGGCTGCTCTGATGCCGCCGTGTTCCGGCT
GTCAGCGCAGGGGCGCCCGGTTCTTTTTGTCAAGACCGACCTGTCCGGTGCCCTGAATGAACTCCAAGAC
GAGGCAGCGCGGCTATCGTGGCTGGCCACGACGGGCGTTCCTTGCGCAGCTGTGCTCGACGTTGTCACTG
AAGCGGGAAGGGACTGGCTGCTATTGGGCGAAGTGCCGGGGCAGGATCTCCTGTCATCTCACCTTGCTCC
TGCCGAGAAAGTATCCATCATGGCTGATGCAATGCGGCGGCTGCATACGCTTGATCCGGCTACCTGCCCA
TTCGACCACCAAGCGAAACATCGCATCGAGCGAGCACGTACTCGGATGGAAGCCGGTCTTGTCGATCAGG
ATGATCTGGACGAAGAGCATCAGGGGCTCGCGCCAGCCGAACTGTTCGCCAGGCTCAAGGCGCGGATGCC
CGACGGCGAGGATCTCGTCGTGACCCACGGCGATGCCTGCTTGCCGAATATCATGGTGGAAAATGGCCGC
TTTTCTGGATTCATCGACTGTGGCCGGCTGGGTGTGGCGGACCGCTATCAGGACATAGCGTTGGCTACCC
GTGATATTGCTGAAGAGCTTGGCGGCGAATGGGCTGACCGCTTCCTCGTGCTTTACGGTATCGCCGCTCC
CGATTCGCAGCGCATCGCCTTCTATCGCCTTCTTGACGAGTTCTTCTGAGCGGGACTCTGGGGTTCGGAC
TCTAGCTAGAGTCAAGCAGATCGTTCAAACATTTGGCAATAAAGTTTCTTAAGATTGAATCCTGTTGCCG
GTCTTGCGATGATTATCATATAATTTCTGTTGAATTACGTTAAGCATGTAATAATTAACATGTAATGCAT
GACGTTATTTATGAGATGGGTTTTTATGATTAGAGTCCCGCAATTATACATTTAATACGCGATAGAAAAC
AAAATATAGCGCGCAAACTAGGATAAATTATCGCGCGCGGTGTCATCTATGTTACTAGATCGACCGGCAT
GCAAGCTGATAATTCAATTCGGCGTTAATTCAGTACATTAAAAACGTCCGCAATGTGTTATTAAGTTGTC
TAAGCGTCAATTTGTTTACACCACAATATATCCTGCCACCAGCCAGCCAACAGCTCCCCGACCGGCAGCT
CGGCACAAAATCACCACTCGATACAGGCAGCCCATCAGTCCGGGACGGCGTCAGCGGGAGAGCCGTTGTA
AGGCGGCAGACTTTGCTCATGTTACCGATGCTATTCGGAAGAACGGCAACTAAGCTGCCGGGTTTGAAAC
ACGGATGATCTCGCGGAGGGTAGCATGTTGATTGTAACGATGACAGAGCGTTGCTGCCTGTGATCAATTC
GGGCACGAACCCAGTGGACATAAGCCTGTTCGGTTCGTAAGCTGTAATGCAAGTAGCGTATGCGCTCACG
CAACTGGTCCAGAACCTTGACCGAACGCAGCGGTGGTAACGGCGCAGTGGCGGTTTTCATGGCTTGTTAT
GACTGTTTTTTTGGGGTACAGTCTATGCCTCGGGCATCCAAGCAGCAAGCGCGTTACGCCGTGGGTCGAT
GTTTGATGTTATGGAGCAGCAACGATGTTACGCAGCAGGGCAGTCGCCCTAAAACAAAGTTAAACATCAT
GGGGGAAGCGGTGATCGCCGAAGTATCGACTCAACTATCAGAGGTAGTTGGCGTCATCGAGCGCCATCTC
GAACCGACGTTGCTGGCCGTACATTTGTACGGCTCCGCAGTGGATGGCGGCCTGAAGCCACACAGTGATA
TTGATTTGCTGGTTACGGTGACCGTAAGGCTTGATGAAACAACGCGGCGAGCTTTGATCAACGACCTTTT
GGAAACTTCGGCTTCCCCTGGAGAGAGCGAGATTCTCCGCGCTGTAGAAGTCACCATTGTTGTGCACGAC
GACATCATTCCGTGGCGTTATCCAGCTAAGCGCGAACTGCAATTTGGAGAATGGCAGCGCAATGACATTC
TTGCAGGTATCTTCGAGCCAGCCACGATCGACATTGATCTGGCTATCTTGCTGACAAAAGCAAGAGAACA
TAGCGTTGCCTTGGTAGGTCCAGCGGCGGAGGAACTCTTTGATCCGGTTCCTGAACAGGATCTATTTGAG
GCGCTAAATGAAACCTTAACGCTATGGAACTCGCCGCCCGACTGGGCTGGCGATGAGCGAAATGTAGTGC
TTACGTTGTCCCGCATTTGGTACAGCGCAGTAACCGGCAAAATCGCGCCGAAGGATGTCGCTGCCGACTG
GGCAATGGAGCGCCTGCCGGCCCAGTATCAGCCCGTCATACTTGAAGCTAGACAGGCTTATCTTGGACAA
GAAGAAGATCGCTTGGCCTCGCGCGCAGATCAGTTGGAAGAATTTGTCCACTACGTGAAAGGCGAGATCA
CCAAGGTAGTCGGCAAATAATGTCTAGCTAGAAATTCGTTCAAGCCGACGCCGCTTCGCGGCGCGGCTTA
ACTCAAGCGTTAGATGCACTAAGCACATAATTGCTCACAGCCAAACTATCAGGTCAAGTCTGCTTTTATT
ATTTTTAAGCGTGCATAATAAGCCCTACACAAATTGGGAGATATATCATGCATGACCAAAATCCCTTAAC
GTGAGTTTTCGTTCCACTGAGCGTCAGACCCCGTAGAAAAGATCAAAGGATCTTCTTGAGATCCTTTTTT
TCTGCGCGTAATCTGCTGCTTGCAAACAAAAAAACCACCGCTACCAGCGGTGGTTTGTTTGCCGGATCAA
GAGCTACCAACTCTTTTTCCGAAGGTAACTGGCTTCAGCAGAGCGCAGATACCAAATACTGTCCTTCTAG
TGTAGCCGTAGTTAGGCCACCACTTCAAGAACTCTGTAGCACCGCCTACATACCTCGCTCTGCTAATCCT
GTTACCAGTGGCTGCTGCCAGTGGCGATAAGTCGTGTCTTACCGGGTTGGACTCAAGACGATAGTTACCG
GATAAGGCGCAGCGGTCGGGCTGAACGGGGGGTTCGTGCACACAGCCCAGCTTGGAGCGAACGACCTACA
CCGAACTGAGATACCTACAGCGTGAGCTATGAGAAAGCGCCACGCTTCCCGAAGGGAGAAAGGCGGACAG
GTATCCGGTAAGCGGCAGGGTCGGAACAGGAGAGCGCACGAGGGAGCTTCCAGGGGGAAACGCCTGGTAT
CTTTATAGTCCTGTCGGGTTTCGCCACCTCTGACTTGAGCGTCGATTTTTGTGATGCTCGTCAGGGGGGC
GGAGCCTATGGAAAAACGCCAGCAACGCGGCCTTTTTACGGTTCCTGGCCTTTTGCTGGCCTTTTGCTCA
CATGTTCTTTCCTGCGTTATCCCCTGATTCTGTGGATAACCGTATTACCGCCTTTGAGTGAGCTGATACC
GCTCGCCGCAGCCGAACGACCGAGCGCAGCGAGTCAGTGAGCGAGGAAGCGGAAGAGCGCCTGATGCGGT
ATTTTCTCCTTACGCATCTGTGCGGTATTTCACACCGCATATGGTGCACTCTCAGTACAATCTGCTCTGA
TGCCGCATAGTTAAGCCAGTATACACTCCGCTATCGCTACGTGACTGGGTCATGGCTGCGCCCCGACACC
CGCCAACACCCGCTGACGCGCCCTGACGGGCTTGTCTGCTCCCGGCATCCGCTTACAGACAAGCTGTGAC
CGTCTCCGGGAGCTGCATGTGTCAGAGGTTTTCACCGTCATCACCGAAACGCGCGAGGCAGGGTGCCTTG
ATGTGGGCGCCGGCGGTCGAGTGGCGACGGCGCGGCTTGTCCGCGCCCTGGTAGATTGCCTGGCCGTAGG
CCAGCCATTTTTGAGCGGCCAGCGGCCGCGATAGGCCGACGCGAAGCGGCGGGGCGTAGGGAGCGCAGCG
ACCGAAGGGTAGGCGCTTTTTGCAGCTCTTCGGCTGTGCGCTGGCCAGACAGTTATGCACAGGCCAGGCG
GGTTTTAAGAGTTTTAATAAGTTTTAAAGAGTTTTAGGCGGAAAAATCGCCTTTTTTCTCTTTTATATCA
GTCACTTACATGTGTGACCGGTTCCCAATGTACGGCTTTGGGTTCCCAATGTACGGGTTCCGGTTCCCAA
TGTACGGCTTTGGGTTCCCAATGTACGTGCTATCCACAGGAAAGAGACCTTTTCGACCTTTTTCCCCTGC
TAGGGCAATTTGCCCTAGCATCTGCTCCGTACATTAGGAACCGGCGGATGCTTCGCCCTCGATCAGGTTG
CGGTAGCGCATGACTAGGATCGGGCCAGCCTGCCCCGCCTCCTCCTTCAAATCGTACTCCGGCAGGTCAT
TTGACCCGATCAGCTTGCGCACGGTGAAACAGAACTTCTTGAACTCTCCGGCGCTGCCACTGCGTTCGTA
GATCGTCTTGAACAACCATCTGGCTTCTGCCTTGCCTGCGGCGCGGCGTGCCAGGCGGTAGAGAAAACGG
CCGATGCCGGGATCGATCAAAAAGTAATCGGGGTGAACCGTCAGCACGTCCGGGTTCTTGCCTTCTGTGA
TCTCGCGGTACATCCAATCAGCTAGCTCGATCTCGATGTACTCCGGCCGCCCGGTTTCGCTCTTTACGAT
CTTGTAGCGGCTAATCAAGGCTTCACCCTCGGATACCGTCACCAGGCGGCCGTTCTTGGCCTTCTTCGTA
CGCTGCATGGCAACGTGCGTGGTGTTTAACCGAATGCAGGTTTCTACCAGGTCGTCTTTCTGCTTTCCGC
CATCGGCTCGCCGGCAGAACTTGAGTACGTCCGCAACGTGTGGACGGAACACGCGGCCGGGCTTGTCTCC
CTTCCCTTCCCGGTATCGGTTCATGGATTCGGTTAGATGGGAAACCGCCATCAGTACCAGGTCGTAATCC
CACACACTGGCCATGCCGGCCGGCCCTGCGGAAACCTCTACGTGCCCGTCTGGAAGCTCGTAGCGGATCA
CCTCGCCAGCTCGTCGGTCACGCTTCGACAGACGGAAAACGGCCACGTCCATGATGCTGCGACTATCGCG
GGTGCCCACGTCATAGAGCATCGGAACGAAAAAATCTGGTTGCTCGTCGCCCTTGGGCGGCTTCCTAATC
GACGGCGCACCGGCTGCCGGCGGTTGCCGGGATTCTTTGCGGATTCGATCAGCGGCCGCTTGCCACGATT
CACCGGGGCGTGCTTCTGCCTCGATGCGTTGCCGCTGGGCGGCCTGCGCGGCCTTCAACTTCTCCACCAG
GTCATCACCCAGCGCCGCGCCGATTTGTACCGGGCCGGATGGTTTGCGACCGCTCACGCCGATTCCTCGG
GCTTGGGGGTTCCAGTGCCATTGCAGGGCCGGCAGACAACCCAGCCGCTTACGCCTGGCCAACCGCCCGT
TCCTCCACACATGGGGCATTCCACGGCGTCGGTGCCTGGTTGTTCTTGATTTTCCATGCCGCCTCCTTTA
GCCGCTAAAATTCATCTACTCATTTATTCATTTGCTCATTTACTCTGGTAGCTGCGCGATGTATTCAGAT
AGCAGCTCGGTAATGGTCTTGCCTTGGCGTACCGCGTACATCTTCAGCTTGGTGTGATCCTCCGCCGGCA
ACTGAAAGTTGACCCGCTTCATGGCTGGCGTGTCTGCCAGGCTGGCCAACGTTGCAGCCTTGCTGCTGCG
TGCGCTCGGACGGCCGGCACTTAGCGTGTTTGTGCTTTTGCTCATTTTCTCTTTACCTCATTAACTCAAA
TGAGTTTTGATTTAATTTCAGCGGCCAGCGCCTGGACCTCGCGGGCAGCGTCGCCCTCGGGTTCTGATTC
AAGAACGGTTGTGCCGGCGGCGGCAGTGCCTGGGTAGCTCACGCGCTGCGTGATACGGGACTCAAGAATG
GGCAGCTCGTACCCGGCCAGCGCCTCGGCAACCTCACCGCCGATGCGCGTGCCTTTGATCGCCCGCGACA
CGACAAAGGCCGCTTGTAGCCTTCCATCCGTGACCTCAATGCGCTGCTTAACCAGCTCCACCAGGTCGGC
GGTGGCCCATATGTCGTAAGGGCTTGGCTGCACCGGAATCAGCACGAAGTCGGCTGCCTTGATCGCGGAC
ACAGCCAAGTCCGCCGCCTGGGGCGCTCCGTCGATCACTACGAAGTCGCGCCGGCCGATGGCCTTCACGT
CGCGGTCAATCGTCGGGCGGTCGATGCCGACAACGGTTAGCGGTTGATCTTCCCGCACGGCCGCCCAATC
GCGGGCACTGCCCTGGGGATCGGAATCGACTAACAGAACATCGGCCCCGGCGAGTTGCAGGGCGCGGGCT
AGATGGGTTGCGATGGTCGTCTTGCCTGACCCGCCTTTCTGGTTAAGTACAGCGATAACCTTCATGCGTT
CCCCTTGCGTATTTGTTTATTTACTCATCGCATCATATACGCAGCGACCGCATGACGCAAGCTGTTTTAC
TCAAATACACATCACCTTTTTAGACGGCGGCGCTCGGTTTCTTCAGCGGCCAAGCTGGCCGGCCAGGCCG
CCAGCTTGGCATCAGACAAACCGGCCAGGATTTCATGCAGCCGCACGGTTGAGACGTGCGCGGGCGGCTC
GAACACGTACCCGGCCGCGATCATCTCCGCCTCGATCTCTTCGGTAATGAAAAACGGTTCGTCCTGGCCG
TCCTGGTGCGGTTTCATGCTTGTTCCTCTTGGCGTTCATTCTCGGCGGCCGCCAGGGCGTCGGCCTCGGT
CAATGCGTCCTCACGGAAGGCACCGCGCCGCCTGGCCTCGGTGGGCGTCACTTCCTCGCTGCGCTCAAGT
GCGCGGTACAGGGTCGAGCGATGCACGCCAAGCAGTGCAGCCGCCTCTTTCACGGTGCGGCCTTCCTGGT
CGATCAGCTCGCGGGCGTGCGCGATCTGTGCCGGGGTGAGGGTAGGGCGGGGGCCAAACTTCACGCCTCG
GGCCTTGGCGGCCTCGCGCCCGCTCCGGGTGCGGTCGATGATTAGGGAACGCTCGAACTCGGCAATGCCG
GCGAACACGGTCAACACCATGCGGCCGGCCGGCGTGGTGGTGTCGGCCCACGGCTCTGCCAGGCTACGCA
GGCCCGCGCCGGCCTCCTGGATGCGCTCGGCAATGTCCAGTAGGTCGCGGGTGCTGCGGGCCAGGCGGTC
TAGCCTGGTCACTGTCACAACGTCGCCAGGGCGTAGGTGGTCAAGCATCCTGGCCAGCTCCGGGCGGTCG
CGCCTGGTGCCGGTGATCTTCTCGGAAAACAGCTTGGTGCAGCCGGCCGCGTGCAGTTCGGCCCGTTGGT
TGGTCAAGTCCTGGTCGTCGGTGCTGACGCGGGCATAGCCCAGCAGGCCAGCGGCGGCGCTCTTGTTCAT
GGCGTAATGTCTCCGGTTCTAGTCGCAAGTATTCTACTTTATGCGACTAAAACACGCGACAAGAAAACGC
CAGGAAAAGGGCAGGGCGGCAGCCTGTCGCGTAACTTAGGACTTGTGCGACATGTCGTTTTCAGAAGACG
GCTGCACTGAACGTCAGAAGCCGACTGCACTATAGCAGCGGAGGGGTTGGATCAAAGTACTTTAAAGTAC
TTTAAAGTACTTTAAAGTACTTTGATCCCGAGGGGAACCCTGTGGTTGGCATGCACATACAAATGGACGA
ACGGATAAACCTTTTCACGCCCTTTTAAATATCCGATTATTCTAATAAACGCTCTTTTCTCTTAGGTTTA
CCCGCCAATATATCCTGTCAAACACTGATAGTTTAAACTGAAGGCGGGAAACGACAATCTGATCCAAGCT
CAAGCTAAGCTCTCAACTTTTGATTCGCTATTTGCAGTGCACCTGTGGCGTTCATCACATCTTTTGTGAC
ACTGTTTGCACTGGTCATTGCTATTACAAAGGACCTTCCTGATGTTGAAGGAGATCGAAAGTAAGTAACT
GCACGCATAACCATTTTCTTTCCGCTCTTTGGCTCAATCCATTTGACAGTCAAAGACAATGTTTAACCAG
CTCCGTTTGATATATTGTCTTTATGTGTTTGTTCAAGCATGTTTAGTTAATCATGCCTTTGATTGATCTT
GAATAGGTTCCAAATATCAACCCTGGCAACAAAACTTGGAGTGAGAAACATTGCATTCCTCGGTTCTGGA
CTTCTGCTAGTAAATTATGTTTCAGCCATATCACTAGCTTTCTACATGCCTCAGGTGAATTCATCTATTT
CCGTCTTAACTATTTCGGTTAATTAAAGCACGAACACCATTACTGCATGTAGAAGCTTGATAAACTATCG
CCACCAATTTATTTTTGTTGCGATATTGTTACTTTCCTCAGTATGCAGCTTTGAAAAGACCAACCCTCTT
ATCCTTTAACAATGAACAGGTTTTTAGAGGTAGCTTGATGATTCCTGCACATGTGATCTTGGCTTCAGGC
TTAATTTTCCAGGTAAAGCATTATGAGATACTCTTATATCTCTTACATACTTTTGAGATAATGCACAAGA
ACTTCATAACTATATGCTTTAGTTTCTGCATTTGACACTGCCAAATTCATTAATCTCTAATATCTTTGTT
GTTGATCTTTGGTAGACATGGGTACTAGAAAAAGCAAACTACACCAAGGTAAAATACTTTTGTACAAACA
TAAACTCGTTATCACGGAACATCAATGGAGTGTATATCTAACGGAGTGTAGAAACATTTGATTATTGCAG
GAAGCTATCTCAGGATATTATCGGTTTATATGGAATCTCTTCTACGCAGAGTATCTGTTATTCCCCTTCC
TCTAGCTTTCAATTTCATGGTGAGGATATGCAGTTTTCTTTGTATATCATTCTTCTTCTTCTTTGTAGCT
TGGAGTCAAAATCGGTTCCTTCATGTACATACATCAAGGATATGTCCTTCTGAATTTTTATATCTTGCAA
TAAAAATGCTTGTACCAATTGAAACACCAGCTTTTTGAGTTCTATGATCACTGACTTGGTTCTAACCAAA
AAAAAAAAAATGTTTAATTTACATATCTAAAAGTAGGTTTAGGGAAACCTAAACAGTAAAATATTTGTAT
ATTATTCGAATTTCACTCATCATAAAAACTTAAATTGCACCATAAAATTTTGTTTTACTATTAATGATGT
AATTTGTGTAACTTAAGATAAAAATAATATTCCGTAAGTTAACCGGCTAAAACCACGTATAAACCAGGGA
ACCTGTTAAACCGGTTCTTTACTGGATAAAGAAATGAAAGCCCATGTAGACAGCTCCATTAGAGCCCAAA
CCCTAAATTTCTCATCTATATAAAAGGAGTGACATTAGGGTTTTTGTTCGTCCTCTTAAAGCTTCTCGTT
TTCTCTGCCGTCTCTCTCATTCGCGCGACGCAAACGATCTTCAGGTGATCTTCTTTCTCCAAATCCTCTC
TCATAACTCTGATTTCGTACTTGTGTATTTGAGCTCACGCTCTGTTTCTCTCACCACAGCCATGTTTAAA
CAAGCTTCTCGTCTCCTCTCCCGATCTGTCGCCGCCGCATCTTCCAAATCGGTGACGACTCGTGCCTTTT
CAACGGAACTTCCATCGACGCTCGATTCCGCTAGTGATATCACAAGTTTGTACAAAAAAGCAGGCTTTTA
CCCATACGATGTTCCAGATTACGCTGATATCGCCGATCTACGCACGCTCGGCTACAGCCAGCAGCAACAG
GAGAAGATCAAACCGAAGGTTCGTTCGACAGTGGCGCAGCACCACGAGGCACTGGTCGGCCACGGGTTTA
CACACGCGCACATCGTTGCGTTAAGCCAACACCCGGCAGCGTTAGGGACCGTCGCTGTCAAGTATCAGGA
CATGATCGCAGCGTTGCCAGAGGCGACACACGAAGCGATCGTTGGCGTCGGCAAACAGTGGTCCGGCGCA
CGCGCTCTGGAGGCCTTGCTCACGGTGGCGGGAGAGTTGAGAGGTCCACCGTTACAGTTGGACACAGGCC
AACTTCTCAAGATTGCAAAACGTGGCGGCGTGACCGCAGTGGAGGCAGTGCATGCATGGCGCAATGCACT
GACGGGTGCCCCGCTCAACCTGACCCCAGACCAAGTTGTCGCGATTGCAAGCAACAACGGAGGCAAACAA
GCCTTAGAAACAGTCCAGAGATTGTTGCCGGTGCTGTGCCAAGACCACGGCCTGACCCCAGAACAGGTTG
TGGCCATCGCCAGCAACATAGGTGGCAAGCAGGCCCTCGAAACCGTCCAGAGACTGTTACCGGTTCTCTG
CCAGGCCCACGGCCTGACCCCAGACCAGGTTGTGGCCATCGCCAGCAACATAGGTGGCAAGCAGGCCCTC
GAAACCGTCCAGAGACTGTTACCGGTTCTCTGCCAGGCCCACGGCCTGACCCCAGCCCAGGTTGTGGCCA
TCGCCAGCAACATAGGTGGCAAGCAGGCCCTCGAAACCGTCCAGAGACTGTTACCGGTTCTCTGCCAGGA
CCACGGCCTGACCCCAGACCAAGTTGTCGCGATTGCAAGCAACAACGGAGGCAAACAAGCCTTAGAAACA
GTCCAGAGATTGTTGCCGGTGCTGTGCCAAGACCACGGCCTGACCCCGGAACAGGTGGTTGCAATCGCGT
CACACGATGGGGGAAAGCAGGCCCTAGAAACCGTTCAGCGACTCCTGCCCGTCCTGTGCCAGGCCCACGG
CCTGACCCCCGACCAGGTTGTCGCTATTGCTAGTAACGGCGGAGGCAAACAGGCGCTGGAAACAGTTCAG
CGCCTCTTGCCGGTCTTGTGTCAGGCCCACGGCCTGACCCCAGCCCAGGTTGTGGCCATCGCCAGCAACA
TAGGTGGCAAGCAGGCCCTCGAAACCGTCCAGAGACTGTTACCGGTTCTCTGCCAGGACCACGGCCTGAC
CCCCGACCAGGTTGTCGCTATTGCTAGTAACGGCGGAGGCAAACAGGCGCTGGAAACAGTTCAGCGCCTC
TTGCCGGTCTTGTGTCAGGACCACGGCCTGACCCCAGAACAAGTTGTCGCGATTGCAAGCAACAACGGAG
GCAAACAAGCCTTAGAAACAGTCCAGAGATTGTTGCCGGTGCTGTGCCAAGCCCACGGCCTGACCCCAGA
CCAGGTTGTGGCCATCGCCAGCAACATAGGTGGCAAGCAGGCCCTCGAAACCGTCCAGAGACTGTTACCG
GTTCTCTGCCAGGCCCACGGCCTGACCCCAGCCCAGGTTGTGGCCATCGCCAGCAACATAGGTGGCAAGC
AGGCCCTCGAAACCGTCCAGAGACTGTTACCGGTTCTCTGCCAGGACCACGGCCTGACCCCAGACCAGGT
TGTGGCCATCGCCAGCAACATAGGTGGCAAGCAGGCCCTCGAAACCGTCCAGAGACTGTTACCGGTTCTC
TGCCAGGACCACGGCCTGACCCCGGAACAGGTGGTTGCAATCGCGTCACACGATGGGGGAAAGCAGGCCC
TAGAAACCGTTCAGCGACTCCTGCCCGTCCTGTGCCAGGCCCACGGCCTGACCCCAGACCAGGTTGTGGC
CATCGCCAGCAACATAGGTGGCAAGCAGGCCCTCGAAACCGTCCAGAGACTGTTACCGGTTCTCTGCCAG
GCCCACGGCCTGACCCCAGCCCAGGTTGTGGCCATCGCCAGCAACATAGGTGGCAAGCAGGCCCTCGAAA
CCGTCCAGAGACTGTTACCGGTTCTCTGCCAGGACCACGGCCTGACCCCAGACCAAGTTGTCGCGATTGC
AAGCAACAACGGAGGCAAACAAGCCTTAGAAACAGTCCAGAGATTGTTGCCGGTGCTGTGCCAAGACCAC
GGCCTGACCCCCGAACAGGTTGTCGCTATTGCTAGTAACGGCGGAGGCAAACAGGCGCTGGAAACAGTTC
AGCGCCTCTTGCCGGTCTTGTGTCAGGCCCACGGCCTGACCCCAGACCAGGTTGTGGCCATCGCCAGCAA
CATAGGTGGCAAGCAGGCCCTCGAAACCGTCCAGAGACTGTTACCGGTTCTCTGCCAGGCCCACGGCCTG
ACCCCTGAGCAGGTAGTGGCTATTGCATCCAACGGAGGGGGCAGACCCGCACTGGAGTCAATTGTTGCCC
AGTTATCTCGCCCTGATCCGGCGTTGGCCGCGTTGACCAACGACCACCTCGTCGCCTTGGCCTGCCTCGG
CGGGCGTCCTGCGCTGGATGCAGTGAAAAAGGGATTGGGGGGTAGTCCAACTCCGTATCCGAATTACGCC
AATGCAGGACATGTTGAAGGTCAATCTGCATTGTTCATGAGGGATAACGGCATTTCTGAAGGGTTGGTGT
TCCACAACAACCCTGAAGGAACATGTGGATTTTGCGTCAACATGACAGAAACCCTTCTCCCAGAAAACGC
TAAGATGACAGTAGTTCCACCTGAAGGTGCTATTCCTGTCAAAAGAGGTGCTACTGGTGAAACCAAGGTG
TTTACTGGGAATTCCAATTCACCCAAAAGCCCAACGAAAGGTGGGTGTAGTGGAGGATCTACAAATCTCT
CTGACATCATTGAGAAAGAGACTGGAAAGCAACTAGTCATTCAGGAGTCAATCCTGATGTTACCAGAGGA
GGTTGAGGAAGTGATAGGCAATAAGCCCGAAAGCGATATACTTGTTCATACTGCCTATGACGAATCGACG
GATGAGAACGTAATGCTTCTAACCTCAGATGCTCCTGAGTACAAACCTTGGGCGTTAGTTATCCAGGATT
CCAATGGAGAGAACAAGATCAAGATGTTGTGATAACTCGAGCGATCCTCTAGACACCCAACTTTTCTATA
CAAAGTTGTGAATATGAAGATGAAGATGAAATATTTGGTGTGTCAAATAAAAAGCTTGTGTGCTTAAGTT
TGTGTTTTTTTCTTGGCTTGTTGTGTTATGAATTTGTGGCTTTTTCTAATATTAAATGAATGTAAGATCT
CATTATAATGAATAAACAAATGTTTCTATAATCCATTGTGAATGTTTTGTTGGATCTCTTCTGCAGCATA
TAACTACTGTATGTGCTATGGTATGGACTATGGAATATGATTAAAGATAAGATGGGCTCATAGAGTAAAA
CGAGGCGAGGGACCTATAAACCTCCCTTCATCATGCTATTTCATGATCTATTTTATAAAATAAAGATGTA
GAAAAAAGTAAGCGTAATAACCGCAAAACAAATGATTTAAAACATGGCACATAATGAGGAGATTAAGTTC
GGTTTACGTTTATTTTAGTACTAATTGTAACGTGAGACTACGTATCGGGAATCGCCTAATTAAAGCATTA
ATGCGAACCTGATTAGATTCACCGACCCTCCTATCGTGTCGACCTTTCTGTTTCTTAGAATTTTTTGGTA
GTCTATGTACTAATAATGTCAGCTTCGTATTTATTTCATAAGCAATTTGCATTTGCAATTTGTTTTTTAC
TTTTATTTTTATTGTATTGTGGAATGTGGACTCGTACCAACATGAAGTTATATACCACCAAAAAAATTAC
AGTTAGTCAAAAGATTCACGAGTGAGAGCTACTTATGATTGTCTTTTACGTATATGTCTAATTGTCTATT
TGCTCAATAATCTTTGTACTTTCTTTTGTCGTTGATAAATCTAGAGGATCCCCCTCAACTTTTGATTCGC
TATTTGCAGTGCACCTGTGGCGTTCATCACATCTTTTGTGACACTGTTTGCACTGGTCATTGCTATTACA
AAGGACCTTCCTGATGTTGAAGGAGATCGAAAGTAAGTAACTGCACGCATAACCATTTTCTTTCCGCTCT
TTGGCTCAATCCATTTGACAGTCAAAGACAATGTTTAACCAGCTCCGTTTGATATATTGTCTTTATGTGT
TTGTTCAAGCATGTTTAGTTAATCATGCCTTTGATTGATCTTGAATAGGTTCCAAATATCAACCCTGGCA
ACAAAACTTGGAGTGAGAAACATTGCATTCCTCGGTTCTGGACTTCTGCTAGTAAATTATGTTTCAGCCA
TATCACTAGCTTTCTACATGCCTCAGGTGAATTCATCTATTTCCGTCTTAACTATTTCGGTTAATTAAAG
CACGAACACCATTACTGCATGTAGAAGCTTGATAAACTATCGCCACCAATTTATTTTTGTTGCGATATTG
TTACTTTCCTCAGTATGCAGCTTTGAAAAGACCAACCCTCTTATCCTTTAACAATGAACAGGTTTTTAGA
GGTAGCTTGATGATTCCTGCACATGTGATCTTGGCTTCAGGCTTAATTTTCCAGGTAAAGCATTATGAGA
TACTCTTATATCTCTTACATACTTTTGAGATAATGCACAAGAACTTCATAACTATATGCTTTAGTTTCTG
CATTTGACACTGCCAAATTCATTAATCTCTAATATCTTTGTTGTTGATCTTTGGTAGACATGGGTACTAG
AAAAAGCAAACTACACCAAGGTAAAATACTTTTGTACAAACATAAACTCGTTATCACGGAACATCAATGG
AGTGTATATCTAACGGAGTGTAGAAACATTTGATTATTGCAGGAAGCTATCTCAGGATATTATCGGTTTA
TATGGAATCTCTTCTACGCAGAGTATCTGTTATTCCCCTTCCTCTAGCTTTCAATTTCATGGTGAGGATA
TGCAGTTTTCTTTGTATATCATTCTTCTTCTTCTTTGTAGCTTGGAGTCAAAATCGGTTCCTTCATGTAC
ATACATCAAGGATATGTCCTTCTGAATTTTTATATCTTGCAATAAAAATGCTTGTACCAATTGAAACACC
AGCTTTTTGAGTTCTATGATCACTGACTTGGTTCTAACCAAAAAAAAAAAAATGTTTAATTTACATATCT
AAAAGTAGGTTTAGGGAAACCTAAACAGTAAAATATTTGTATATTATTCGAATTTCACTCATCATAAAAA
CTTAAATTGCACCATAAAATTTTGTTTTACTATTAATGATGTAATTTGTGTAACTTAAGATAAAAATAAT
ATTCCGTAAGTTAACCGGCTAAAACCACGTATAAACCAGGGAACCTGTTAAACCGGTTCTTTACTGGATA
AAGAAATGAAAGCCCATGTAGACAGCTCCATTAGAGCCCAAACCCTAAATTTCTCATCTATATAAAAGGA
GTGACATTAGGGTTTTTGTTCGTCCTCTTAAAGCTTCTCGTTTTCTCTGCCGTCTCTCTCATTCGCGCGA
CGCAAACGATCTTCAGGTGATCTTCTTTCTCCAAATCCTCTCTCATAACTCTGATTTCGTACTTGTGTAT
TTGAGCTCACGCTCTGTTTCTCTCACCACAGCCATGTTTAAACAAGCTTCTCGTCTCCTCTCCCGATCTG
TCGCCGCCGCATCTTCCAAATCGGTGACGACTCGTGCCTTTTCAACGGAACTTCCATCGACGCTCGATTC
CACAACTTTGTATAATAAAGTTGATAAGGAGACCGCCGCTGCCAAGTTCGAGAGACAGCACATGGACAGC
ATCGATATCGCCGATCTACGCACGCTCGGCTACAGCCAGCAGCAACAGGAGAAGATCAAACCGAAGGTTC
GTTCGACAGTGGCGCAGCACCACGAGGCACTGGTCGGCCACGGGTTTACACACGCGCACATCGTTGCGTT
AAGCCAACACCCGGCAGCGTTAGGGACCGTCGCTGTCAAGTATCAGGACATGATCGCAGCGTTGCCAGAG
GCGACACACGAAGCGATCGTTGGCGTCGGCAAACAGTGGTCCGGCGCACGCGCTCTGGAGGCCTTGCTCA
CGGTGGCGGGAGAGTTGAGAGGTCCACCGTTACAGTTGGACACAGGCCAACTTCTCAAGATTGCAAAACG
TGGCGGCGTGACCGCAGTGGAGGCAGTGCATGCATGGCGCAATGCACTGACGGGTGCCCCGCTCAACCTG
ACCCCGGACCAGGTGGTTGCAATCGCGTCACACGATGGGGGAAAGCAGGCCCTAGAAACCGTTCAGCGAC
TCCTGCCCGTCCTGTGCCAGGACCACGGCCTGACCCCAGAACAAGTTGTCGCGATTGCAAGCAACAACGG
AGGCAAACAAGCCTTAGAAACAGTCCAGAGATTGTTGCCGGTGCTGTGCCAAGCCCACGGCCTGACCCCG
GACCAGGTGGTTGCAATCGCGTCACACGATGGGGGAAAGCAGGCCCTAGAAACCGTTCAGCGACTCCTGC
CCGTCCTGTGCCAGGCCCACGGCCTGACCCCAGCCCAAGTTGTCGCGATTGCAAGCAACAACGGAGGCAA
ACAAGCCTTAGAAACAGTCCAGAGATTGTTGCCGGTGCTGTGCCAAGACCACGGCCTGACCCCAGACCAG
GTTGTGGCCATCGCCAGCAACATAGGTGGCAAGCAGGCCCTCGAAACCGTCCAGAGACTGTTACCGGTTC
TCTGCCAGGACCACGGCCTGACCCCCGAACAGGTTGTCGCTATTGCTAGTAACGGCGGAGGCAAACAGGC
GCTGGAAACAGTTCAGCGCCTCTTGCCGGTCTTGTGTCAGGCCCACGGCCTGACCCCAGACCAGGTTGTG
GCCATCGCCAGCAACATAGGTGGCAAGCAGGCCCTCGAAACCGTCCAGAGACTGTTACCGGTTCTCTGCC
AGGCCCACGGCCTGACCCCCGCCCAGGTTGTCGCTATTGCTAGTAACGGCGGAGGCAAACAGGCGCTGGA
AACAGTTCAGCGCCTCTTGCCGGTCTTGTGTCAGGACCACGGCCTGACCCCCGACCAGGTTGTCGCTATT
GCTAGTAACGGCGGAGGCAAACAGGCGCTGGAAACAGTTCAGCGCCTCTTGCCGGTCTTGTGTCAGGACC
ACGGCCTGACCCCAGAACAAGTTGTCGCGATTGCAAGCAACAACGGAGGCAAACAAGCCTTAGAAACAGT
CCAGAGATTGTTGCCGGTGCTGTGCCAAGCCCACGGCCTGACCCCCGACCAGGTTGTCGCTATTGCTAGT
AACGGCGGAGGCAAACAGGCGCTGGAAACAGTTCAGCGCCTCTTGCCGGTCTTGTGTCAGGCCCACGGCC
TGACCCCAGCCCAAGTTGTCGCGATTGCAAGCAACAACGGAGGCAAACAAGCCTTAGAAACAGTCCAGAG
ATTGTTGCCGGTGCTGTGCCAAGACCACGGCCTGACCCCGGACCAGGTGGTTGCAATCGCGTCACACGAT
GGGGGAAAGCAGGCCCTAGAAACCGTTCAGCGACTCCTGCCCGTCCTGTGCCAGGACCACGGCCTGACCC
CGGAACAGGTGGTTGCAATCGCGTCACACGATGGGGGAAAGCAGGCCCTAGAAACCGTTCAGCGACTCCT
GCCCGTCCTGTGCCAGGCCCACGGCCTGACCCCAGACCAGGTTGTGGCCATCGCCAGCAACATAGGTGGC
AAGCAGGCCCTCGAAACCGTCCAGAGACTGTTACCGGTTCTCTGCCAGGCCCACGGCCTGACCCCAGCCC
AGGTTGTGGCCATCGCCAGCAACATAGGTGGCAAGCAGGCCCTCGAAACCGTCCAGAGACTGTTACCGGT
TCTCTGCCAGGACCACGGCCTGACCCCCGACCAGGTTGTCGCTATTGCTAGTAACGGCGGAGGCAAACAG
GCGCTGGAAACAGTTCAGCGCCTCTTGCCGGTCTTGTGTCAGGACCACGGCCTGACCCCCGAACAGGTTG
TCGCTATTGCTAGTAACGGCGGAGGCAAACAGGCGCTGGAAACAGTTCAGCGCCTCTTGCCGGTCTTGTG
TCAGGCCCACGGCCTGACCCCGGACCAGGTGGTTGCAATCGCGTCACACGATGGGGGAAAGCAGGCCCTA
GAAACCGTTCAGCGACTCCTGCCCGTCCTGTGCCAGGCCCACGGCCTGACCCCTGAGCAGGTAGTGGCTA
TTGCATCCCACGACGGGGGCAGACCCGCACTGGAGTCAATTGTTGCCCAGTTATCTCGCCCTGATCCGGC
GTTGGCCGCGTTGACCAACGACCACCTCGTCGCCTTGGCCTGCCTCGGCGGGCGTCCTGCGCTGGATGCA
GTGAAAAAGGGATTGGGGGGATCTGGTAGCTATGCGTTAGGACCCTATCAGATTTCAGCTCCTCAATTGC
CTGCCTATAATGGGCAAACTGTTGGCACCTTTTACTACGTCAATGATGCTGGAGGGTTAGAATCCAAGGT
GTTCTCAAGTGGTGGTTCTGGAGGTAGTACGAATCTTTCGGACATCATAGAGAAGGAAACTGGAAAACAG
CTCGTTATCCAAGAGAGCATTCTCATGTTGCCAGAAGAAGTTGAAGAGGTTATAGGCAACAAACCGGAAT
CTGACATTCTGGTACATACCGCTTATGATGAGTCAACAGATGAGAACGTCATGCTTTTGACATCTGATGC
ACCAGAATACAAACCTTGGGCACTTGTGATTCAGGATTCCAATGGTGAGAACAAGATCAAGATGCTATGA
TAACTCGAGCGATCCTCTAGAACCCAGCTTTCTTGTACAAAGTGGTGATATCCCGCGGCCATGCTAGAGT
CCGCAAAAATCACCAGTCTCTCTCTACAAATCTATCTCTCTCTATTTTTCTCCAGAATAATGTGTGAGTA
GTTCCCAGATAAGGGAATTAGGGTTCTTATAGGGTTTCGCTCATGTGTTGAGCATATAAGAAACCCTTAG
TATGTATTTGTATTTGTAAAATACTTCTATCAATAAAATTTCTAATTCCTAAAACCAAAATCCAGTGACC
TGCAGGCATGCGACGTCG
Features (pLannotate 1.2.2; 45 found; start..end, strand, type, name):
    446..970     -  CDS            MSR4 (fragment): MSRA4_ARATH - Also known as PMSR, PMSR4. Experimental evidence at protein level: Swiss-Prot protein existence level 1. Catalyzes the reduction of methionine sulfoxide (MetSO) to methionine in proteins. Plays a protective role against oxidative stress by restoring activity to proteins that have been inactivated by methionine oxidation. Prevents the methionine sulfoxidation of the heat shock protein HSP21 and its subsequent inactivation. MSRA family specifically reduces the MetSO S-enantiomer. From Arabidopsis thaliana (Mouse-ear cress).
   1512..2228    +  CDS            OLEO2_BRANA: Experimental evidence at protein level: Swiss-Prot protein existence level 1. May have a structural role to stabilize the lipid body during desiccation of the seed by preventing coalescence of the oil. Probably interacts with both lipid and phospholipid moieties of lipid bodies. May also provide recognition signals for specific lipase anchorage in lipolysis during seedling growth. From Brassica napus (Rape).
   2246..2270    -  protein_bind   attB2: mutant version of attB; recombination site for the Gateway® BP reaction BP Clonase™
   2283..2996    +  CDS            EGFP: EGFP is a basic (constitutively fluorescent) green fluorescent protein published in 1996, derived from Aequorea victoria. It is reported to be a rapidly-maturing weak dimer with moderate acid sensitivity.
   3006..3082    +  CDS            GUS (fragment): β-glucuronidase; uidA (or gusA) from E. coli
   3077..3173    +  CDS            GUS (fragment): β-glucuronidase; uidA (or gusA) from E. coli
   3250..3409    +  polyA_signal   CaMV poly(A) signal (fragment): cauliflower mosaic virus polyadenylation signal
   3522..3701    +  promoter       NOS promoter: nopaline synthase promoter
   3735..4526    +  CDS            neo: KKA2_KLEPN - Also known as kan, nptII. Experimental evidence at protein level: Swiss-Prot protein existence level 1. Resistance to kanamycin, neomycin, paromomycin, ribostamycin, butirosin and gentamicin B. From Klebsiella pneumoniae.
   4569..4821    +  terminator     NOS terminator: nopaline synthase terminator and poly(A) signal
   4914..4938    -  misc_feature   LB T-DNA repeat: left border repeat from nopaline C58 T-DNA
   5197..5220    +  promoter       Pc promoter (fragment): intI1 (promoter lies within the coding sequence); class 1 integron promoter
   5396..5452    +  CDS            GmR (fragment): gentamycin acetyltransferase; aacC1; confers resistance to gentamycin
   5463..6250    +  CDS            SmR (fragment): aminoglycoside adenylyltransferase (Murphy, 1985); aadA; confers resistance to spectinomycin and streptomycin
   6496..7084    +  rep_origin     ori: high-copy-number ColE1/pMB1/pBR322/pUC origin of replication
   7270..7410    -  misc_feature   bom: basis of mobility region from pBR322
   7512..7551    -  CDS            rop (fragment): Rop protein, which maintains plasmids at low copy number; rop
   7754..7948    -  rep_origin     pVS1 oriV: origin of replication for the Pseudomonas plasmid pVS1 (Heeb et al., 2000)
   8014..9087    -  CDS            pVS1 RepA: replication protein from the Pseudomonas plasmid pVS1 (Heeb et al., 2000)
   9516..10145   -  CDS            pVS1 StaA: stability protein from the Pseudomonas plasmid pVS1 (Heeb et al., 2000)
  10705..11106   -  CDS            Y4CG_SINFN (fragment): Protein inferred from homology: Swiss-Prot protein existence level 3. From Sinorhizobium fredii (strain NBRC 101917 / NGR234).
  11476..11500   -  misc_feature   RB T-DNA repeat: right border repeat from nopaline C58 T-DNA
  11586..11957   +  CDS            HST (fragment): HSTC_ARATH - Also known as HPT2, VTE2-2. Experimental evidence at protein level: Swiss-Prot protein existence level 1. Involved in the synthesis of plastoquinone-9. Can use both homogentisic acid and 2,5-dihydroxyphenylacetic acid gamma-lactone as prenyl acceptors, and solanesyl diphosphate > farnesyl diphosphate > geranylgeranyl diphosphate >> phytyl diphosphate as prenyl donors. Do not catalyze the decardoxylation of homogentisate uncoupled from prenylation. From Arabidopsis thaliana (Mouse-ear cress).
  12109..12192   +  CDS            HST (fragment): HSTC_ARATH - Also known as HPT2, VTE2-2. Experimental evidence at protein level: Swiss-Prot protein existence level 1. Involved in the synthesis of plastoquinone-9. Can use both homogentisic acid and 2,5-dihydroxyphenylacetic acid gamma-lactone as prenyl acceptors, and solanesyl diphosphate > farnesyl diphosphate > geranylgeranyl diphosphate >> phytyl diphosphate as prenyl donors. Do not catalyze the decardoxylation of homogentisate uncoupled from prenylation. From Arabidopsis thaliana (Mouse-ear cress).
  12458..12532   +  CDS            HST (fragment): HSTC_ARATH - Also known as HPT2, VTE2-2. Experimental evidence at protein level: Swiss-Prot protein existence level 1. Involved in the synthesis of plastoquinone-9. Can use both homogentisic acid and 2,5-dihydroxyphenylacetic acid gamma-lactone as prenyl acceptors, and solanesyl diphosphate > farnesyl diphosphate > geranylgeranyl diphosphate >> phytyl diphosphate as prenyl donors. Do not catalyze the decardoxylation of homogentisate uncoupled from prenylation. From Arabidopsis thaliana (Mouse-ear cress).
  13222..13329   +  CDS            ATP4_ARATH (fragment): Experimental evidence at protein level: Swiss-Prot protein existence level 1. Mitochondrial membrane ATP synthase (F(1)F(0) ATP synthase or Complex V) produces ATP from ADP in the presence of a proton gradient across the membrane which is generated by electron transport complexes of the respiratory chain. F-type ATPases consist of two structural domains, F(1) - containing the extramembraneous catalytic core, and F(0) - containing the membrane proton channel, linked together by a central stalk and a peripheral stalk. During catalysis, ATP turnover in the catalytic domain of F(1) is coupled via
  13342..13366   +  protein_bind   attB1: mutant version of attB; recombination site for the Gateway® BP reaction BP Clonase™
  13369..13395   +  CDS            3xHA (fragment): three tandem HA epitope tags
  13405..13911   +  CDS            avrBs3 (fragment): AVRB3_XANEU - Experimental evidence at protein level: Swiss-Prot protein existence level 1. Avirulence protein. Acts as a transcription factor in C.annuum plants. In susceptible plants lacking the Bs3 resistance gene induces expression of a number of genes, including genes homologous to a family of auxin-induced genes, alpha-expansin genes, pectate lyase, anthocyanidin glucoside rhamnosyl transferase and at least one transcription factor, UPA20. Their expression leads to plant hypertrophy in mesophyll cells, probably mainly mediated by UPA20 (PubMed:17962565). In resistant plants induces the h
  15808..15939   +  CDS            avrBs3 (fragment): AVRB3_XANEU - Experimental evidence at protein level: Swiss-Prot protein existence level 1. Avirulence protein. Acts as a transcription factor in C.annuum plants. In susceptible plants lacking the Bs3 resistance gene induces expression of a number of genes, including genes homologous to a family of auxin-induced genes, alpha-expansin genes, pectate lyase, anthocyanidin glucoside rhamnosyl transferase and at least one transcription factor, UPA20. Their expression leads to plant hypertrophy in mesophyll cells, probably mainly mediated by UPA20 (PubMed:17962565). In resistant plants induces the h
  15931..16218   +  CDS            dddA (fragment): DDDA_BURC1 - Experimental evidence at protein level: Swiss-Prot protein existence level 1. Toxic component of a toxin-immunity protein module, which functions as a cellular contact-dependent growth inhibition (CDI) system. CDI modules allow bacteria to communicate with and inhibit the growth of closely related neighboring bacteria in a contact-dependent fashion. Bacteria that have this module inhibit or kill bacteria without it, giving them a growth advantage. Probably specifically inhibited by cognate immunity protein DddI (Probable). The C-terminal 163 residue fragment has double-stranded DN
  16231..16479   +  CDS            UGI: UNGI_BPPB2 - Experimental evidence at protein level: Swiss-Prot protein existence level 1. This protein binds specifically and reversibly to the host uracil-DNA glycosylase, preventing removal of uracil residues from PBS2 DNA by the host uracil-excision repair system. From Bacillus phage PBS2 (Bacteriophage PBS2).
  16508..16528   -  protein_bind   attB4: mutant version of attB; core recombination site for the Gateway® BP reaction BP Clonase™
  16533..16781   +  terminator     HSP terminator: efficient transcription terminator from the Arabidopsis thaliana heat shock protein 18.2 gene (Nagaya et al., 2010)
  17368..17739   +  CDS            HST (fragment): HSTC_ARATH - Also known as HPT2, VTE2-2. Experimental evidence at protein level: Swiss-Prot protein existence level 1. Involved in the synthesis of plastoquinone-9. Can use both homogentisic acid and 2,5-dihydroxyphenylacetic acid gamma-lactone as prenyl acceptors, and solanesyl diphosphate > farnesyl diphosphate > geranylgeranyl diphosphate >> phytyl diphosphate as prenyl donors. Do not catalyze the decardoxylation of homogentisate uncoupled from prenylation. From Arabidopsis thaliana (Mouse-ear cress).
  17891..17974   +  CDS            HST (fragment): HSTC_ARATH - Also known as HPT2, VTE2-2. Experimental evidence at protein level: Swiss-Prot protein existence level 1. Involved in the synthesis of plastoquinone-9. Can use both homogentisic acid and 2,5-dihydroxyphenylacetic acid gamma-lactone as prenyl acceptors, and solanesyl diphosphate > farnesyl diphosphate > geranylgeranyl diphosphate >> phytyl diphosphate as prenyl donors. Do not catalyze the decardoxylation of homogentisate uncoupled from prenylation. From Arabidopsis thaliana (Mouse-ear cress).
  18240..18314   +  CDS            HST (fragment): HSTC_ARATH - Also known as HPT2, VTE2-2. Experimental evidence at protein level: Swiss-Prot protein existence level 1. Involved in the synthesis of plastoquinone-9. Can use both homogentisic acid and 2,5-dihydroxyphenylacetic acid gamma-lactone as prenyl acceptors, and solanesyl diphosphate > farnesyl diphosphate > geranylgeranyl diphosphate >> phytyl diphosphate as prenyl donors. Do not catalyze the decardoxylation of homogentisate uncoupled from prenylation. From Arabidopsis thaliana (Mouse-ear cress).
  19004..19114   +  CDS            ATP4_ARATH (fragment): Experimental evidence at protein level: Swiss-Prot protein existence level 1. Mitochondrial membrane ATP synthase (F(1)F(0) ATP synthase or Complex V) produces ATP from ADP in the presence of a proton gradient across the membrane which is generated by electron transport complexes of the respiratory chain. F-type ATPases consist of two structural domains, F(1) - containing the extramembraneous catalytic core, and F(0) - containing the membrane proton channel, linked together by a central stalk and a peripheral stalk. During catalysis, ATP turnover in the catalytic domain of F(1) is coupled via
  19113..19133   +  protein_bind   attB3: mutant version of attB; core recombination site for the Gateway® BP reaction BP Clonase™
  19193..19699   +  CDS            avrBs3 (fragment): AVRB3_XANEU - Experimental evidence at protein level: Swiss-Prot protein existence level 1. Avirulence protein. Acts as a transcription factor in C.annuum plants. In susceptible plants lacking the Bs3 resistance gene induces expression of a number of genes, including genes homologous to a family of auxin-induced genes, alpha-expansin genes, pectate lyase, anthocyanidin glucoside rhamnosyl transferase and at least one transcription factor, UPA20. Their expression leads to plant hypertrophy in mesophyll cells, probably mainly mediated by UPA20 (PubMed:17962565). In resistant plants induces the h
  21596..21715   +  CDS            avrBs3 (fragment): AVRB3_XANEU - Experimental evidence at protein level: Swiss-Prot protein existence level 1. Avirulence protein. Acts as a transcription factor in C.annuum plants. In susceptible plants lacking the Bs3 resistance gene induces expression of a number of genes, including genes homologous to a family of auxin-induced genes, alpha-expansin genes, pectate lyase, anthocyanidin glucoside rhamnosyl transferase and at least one transcription factor, UPA20. Their expression leads to plant hypertrophy in mesophyll cells, probably mainly mediated by UPA20 (PubMed:17962565). In resistant plants induces the h
  21716..21856   +  CDS            dddA (fragment): DDDA_BURC1 - Experimental evidence at protein level: Swiss-Prot protein existence level 1. Toxic component of a toxin-immunity protein module, which functions as a cellular contact-dependent growth inhibition (CDI) system. CDI modules allow bacteria to communicate with and inhibit the growth of closely related neighboring bacteria in a contact-dependent fashion. Bacteria that have this module inhibit or kill bacteria without it, giving them a growth advantage. Probably specifically inhibited by cognate immunity protein DddI (Probable). The C-terminal 163 residue fragment has double-stranded DN
  21869..22117   +  CDS            UGI: UNGI_BPPB2 - Experimental evidence at protein level: Swiss-Prot protein existence level 1. This protein binds specifically and reversibly to the host uracil-DNA glycosylase, preventing removal of uracil residues from PBS2 DNA by the host uracil-excision repair system. From Bacillus phage PBS2 (Bacteriophage PBS2).
  22142..22166   -  protein_bind   attB2: mutant version of attB; recombination site for the Gateway® BP reaction BP Clonase™
  22237..22396   +  polyA_signal   CaMV poly(A) signal (fragment): cauliflower mosaic virus polyadenylation signal
