[The description below was written by a language model from this plasmid's Addgene catalogue record and pLannotate feature annotations shown in this document.]
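Description:
mitoTALECD for_atp1_1333CN is a roughly 22.4 kb Agrobacterium binary (Ti-type) vector built on the Gateway destination backbone pK7WG2 for stable transformation of Arabidopsis thaliana. It replicates in E. coli from a high-copy ColE1/pMB1-type origin, with a pBR322 bom site, and carries the pVS1 oriV, RepA and StaA functions that support maintenance in Agrobacterium. An aadA gene gives bacterial selection on spectinomycin. Between the nopaline-type left and right T-DNA borders are two plant markers. One is a NOS promoter–nptII–NOS terminator cassette for kanamycin resistance. The other is an oleosin–EGFP fusion that makes transgenic seeds fluorescent; the promoter driving it is not annotated.

The payload is a pair of mitochondria-targeted TALE cytidine deaminase halves, assembled by multisite Gateway recombination, as shown by the attB1, attB4, attB3 and attB2 scars. In the feature table, each unit starts with a short fragment of the Arabidopsis ATP synthase subunit entry ATP4_ARATH, presumably serving as the mitochondrial presequence. This is followed by AvrBs3-type TALE flanking regions around a repeat array that is not annotated, then a fragment of the DddA double-stranded DNA deaminase, and then the uracil glycosylase inhibitor UGI. The first unit also has a partial HA tag match and ends in the HSP18.2 terminator, while the second ends in a CaMV poly(A) signal. The record states that an RPS5A promoter was added. It is not annotated as such, but duplicated Arabidopsis genomic matches (labelled HST) upstream of each unit may correspond to it.

The name indicates a DddA split at position 1333, with the C-terminal half on the left TALE and the N-terminal half on the right. The second insert is catalogued as "1333B", which does not quite match the name. Binding of both TALEs at adjacent sites reconstitutes deaminase activity, giving C-to-T editing in the mitochondrial genome. The target here is the cytosine in ATP1 that is normally RNA-edited by OTP87.
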