Addgene plasmid #186201: mitoTALECD for_atp1_1333CN
Purpose: For genome editing (base editing) of Arabidopsis mitochondria, targeted C of RNA editing site of ATP1 by OTP87
Depositing lab: Shin-ichi Arimura. Depositing organization: University of Tokyo, Graduate School of Agricultural and Life Sciences. Publication: Targeted base editing in the mitochondrial genome of Arabidopsis thaliana. Nakazato I, Okuno M, Zhou C, Itoh T, Tsutsumi N, Takenaka M, Arimura SI. Proc Natl Acad Sci U S A. 2022 May 17;119(20):e2121177119. doi: 10.1073/pnas.2121177119. Epub 2022 May 13. PubMed 35561225.
Backbone
  Vector backbone: pK7WG2
  Backbone manufacturer: VIB, Ghent University
  Total vector size (bp): 22426
  Modifications to backbone: RPS5A promoter, Oleosin-GFP marker added in between Left and right border of T-DNA.
  Vector type: Synthetic Biology ; Ti plasmid for plant transformation
  Selectable markers: Kanamycin and seed GFP fluorescence by OleosinGFP for plant transformation
Growth in bacteria
  Bacterial resistance: Spectinomycin, 50 μg/mL
  Growth temperature: 37°C
  Growth strain: DH5alpha
  Copy number: High Copy
Gene/Insert 1
  Gene/Insert name: mitochondrial targeted TALE left hand with 1333C of Cytidine Deaminase (mitoTALECD) (alt name: for specific base editing of the RNA editing site C of ATP1 by OTP87)
  Species: Synthetic
  Insert size (bp): 3261
Gene/Insert 2
  Gene/Insert name: mitochondrial targeted TALE right hand with 1333B of Cytidine Deaminase (mitoTALECD) (alt name: for specific base editing of the RNA editing site C of ATP1 by OTP87)
  Insert size (bp): 3117
Terms and licenses: Academic/Nonprofit Terms; Industry Terms: Not Available to Industry
How to cite: mitoTALECD for_atp1_1333CN was a gift from Shin-ichi Arimura (Addgene plasmid # 186201 ; http://n2t.net/addgene:186201 ; RRID:Addgene_186201)
